>Addgene plasmid #244766 | CL20_mEGFP_FOidr_214 | addgene full sequence | sequence record 488229 | Addgene NGS Result
AAAAAAAATCTAACCTCAAGTCAAGGCTTTTCTATGGAATAAGGAATGGACAGCAGGGGGCTGTTTCATA
TACTGATGACCTCTTTATAGCCAACCTTTGTTCATGGCAGCCAGCATATGGGCATATGTTGCCAAACTCT
AAACCAAATACTCATTCTGATGTTTTAAATGATTTGCCCTCCCATATGTCCTTCCGAGTGAGAGACACAA
AAAATTCCAACACACTATTGCAATGAAAATAAATTTCCTTTATTAGCCAGAAGTCAGATGCTCAAGGGGC
TTCATGATGTCCCCATAATTTTTGGCAGAGGGAAAAAGATCTGCTAGCTCGAGCAGCTGAAGCTTTATTG
AGGCTTAAGCAGTGGGTTCCCTAGTTAGCCAGAGAGCTCCCAGGCTCAGATCTGGTCTAACCAGAGAGAC
CCAGTACAGGCAAAAAGCAGATCTTGTCTTCTTTGGGAGTGAATTAGCCCTTCCAGTCCCCCCTTTTCTT
TTAAAAAGTGGCTAAGATCTACAGCTGCCTTGTAAGTCATTGGTCTTAAAGGTACCGTAATCTTATCTAG
AACCGGTTCAGGACTTTTGCTTCGAGCGACTGGTCTCCTCGCTACGTTCGGTGTTCTCCAGTAAACGGGG
GCGTTTTACGGGGCTCGCTTCATTTTCCGATTGGCTGTCCGTGCCGCACGAGCGTTTGGTGGGCGTGATA
AGGGATACGTGGGCTGTGTCCGTGCACGGCCCGCATTCTTCTTTGCTTGGACTCGTGACGTTAAGCTCTG
TAGGTAAGGGCTGTTGACTTGGAGACAAAGTAGGTGTGGTGATGGACGTGTTATTGTTATCACTAGTAGT
TTCCTCGCTGAAAAGGTCGGACTGCGAATTGGAAGTTGAAGGTGCGCTGTCATCGTCCGGTTGCTTCTTC
TGCCGGGAAGCGGCCGCACTTCCCCCGGAGCCTCCGCTTCCGCCCTTGTACAGCTCGTCCATGCCGAGAG
TGATCCCGGCGGCGGTCACGAACTCCAGCAGGACCATGTGATCGCGCTTCTCGTTGGGGTCTTTGCTCAG
CTTGGACTGGGTGCTCAGGTAGTGGTTGTCGGGCAGCAGCACGGGGCCGTCGCCGATGGGGGTGTTCTGC
TGGTAGTGGTCGGCGAGCTGCACGCTGCCGTCCTCGATGTTGTGGCGGATCTTGAAGTTCACCTTGATGC
CGTTCTTCTGCTTGTCGGCCATGATATAGACGTTGTGGCTGTTGTAGTTGTACTCCAGCTTGTGCCCCAG
GATGTTGCCGTCCTCCTTGAAGTCGATGCCCTTCAGCTCGATGCGGTTCACCAGGGTGTCGCCCTCGAAC
TTCACCTCGGCGCGGGTCTTGTAGTTGCCGTCGTCCTTGAAGAAGATGGTGCGCTCCTGGACGTAGCCTT
CGGGCATGGCGGACTTGAAGAAGTCGTGCTGCTTCATGTGGTCGGGGTAGCGGCTGAAGCACTGCACGCC
GTAGGTCAGGGTGGTCACGAGGGTGGGCCAGGGCACGGGCAGCTTGCCGGTGGTGCAGATGAACTTCAGG
GTCAGCTTGCCGTAGGTGGCATCGCCCTCGCCCTCGCCGGACACGCTGAACTTGTGGCCGTTTACGTCGC
CGTCCAGCTCGACCAGGATGGGCACCACCCCGGTGAACAGCTCCTCGCCCTTGCTCACCATGGTGGCGAC
CGGTGGATCCCGGGCCCGCGGTACCGTCGACTGCAGAATTCGGTTCACTAAACGAGCCCGGTTCACTAAA
CGAGCTCTGCTTATATAGACCTCCCACCGTACACGCCTACCGCCCATTTGCGTCAATGGGGCGGAGTTGT
TACGACATTTTGGAAAGTCCCGTTGATTTTGGTGCCAAAACAAACTCCCATTGACGTCAATGGGGTGGAG
ACTTGGAAATCCCCGTGAGTCAAACCGCTATCCACGCCCATTGATGTACTGCCAAAACCGCATCACCATG
GTAATAGCGATGACTAATACGTAGATGTACTGCCAAGTAGGAAAGTCCCATAAGGTCATGTACTGGGCAT
AATGCCAGGCGGGCCATTTACCGTCATTGACGTCAATAGGGGGCGTACTTGGCATATGATACACTTGATG
TACTGCCAAGTGGGCAGTTTACCGTAAATACTCCACCCATTGACGTCAATGGAAAGTCCCTATTGGCGTT
ACTATGGGAACATACGTCATTATTGACGTCAATGGGCGGGGGTCGTTGGGCGGTCAGCCAGGCGGGCCAT
TTACCGTAAGTTATGTAACGCGGAACTCCATATATGGGCTATGAACTAATGACCCCGTAATTGATTACTA
TTAATAACTAGCACGCGTTCGAAGCTTGAGCTCGGTCCCCTCGGGGTTGGGAGGTGGGTCTGAAACGATA
ATGGTGAATATCCCTGCCTAACTCTATTCACTATAGAAAGTACAGCAAAAACTATTCTTAAACCTACCAA
GCCTCCTACTATCATTATGAATAATTTTATATACCACAGCCAATTTGTTATGTTAAACCAATTCCACAAA
CTTGCCCATTTATCTAATTCCAATAATTCTTGTTCATTCTTTTCTTGCTGGTTTTGCGATTCTTCAATTA
AGGAGTGTATTAAGCTTGTGTAATTGTTAATTTCTCTGTCCCACTCCATCCAGGTCGTGTGATTCCAAAT
CTGTTCCAGAGATTTATTACTCCAACTAGCATTCCAAGGCACAGCAGTGGTGCAAATGAGTTTTCCAGAG
CAACCCCAAATCCCCAGGAGCTGTTGATCCTTTAGGTATCTTTCCACAGCCAGGATTCTTGCCTGGAGCT
GCTTGATGCCCCAGACTGTGAGTTGCAACAGATGCTGTTGCGCCTCAATAGCCCTCAGCAAATTGTTCTG
CTGCTGCACTATACCAGACAATAATTGTCTGGCCTGTACCGTCAGCGTCATTGACGCTGCGCCCATAGTG
CTTCCTGCTGCTCCCAAGAACCCAAGGAACAAAGCTCCTATTCCCACTGCTCTTTTTTCTCTCTGCACCA
CTCTTCTCTTTGCCTTGGTGGGTGCTACTCCTAATGGTTCAATTTTTACTACTTTATATTTATATAATTC
ACTTCTCCAATTGTCCCTCATATCTCCTCCTTATGGTGTTTTACTAAACTTTTCCATGTTCTAATCCTCA
TCCTGTCTACTTGCCACACAATCATCACCTGCCATCTGTTTTCCATAATCCCTAATGATCTTTGCTTTTC
TTCTTGGCACTACTTTTATGTCACTATTATCTTGTATTACTACTGCCCCTTCACCTTTCCAGAGGAGCTT
TGCTGGTCCTTTCCAAAGTGGATTTCTGCTGTCCCTGTAATAAACCCGAAAATTTTGAATTTTTGTAATT
TGTTTTTGTAATTCTTTAGTTTGTATGTCTGTTGCTATTATGTCTACTATTCTTTCCCCTGCACTGTACC
CCCCAATCCCCCCTTTTCTTTTAAAATTGTGGATGAATACTGCCATTTGTACTGCTGTCTTAAGATGTTC
AGCCTGATCTCTTACCTGTCCTATAATTTTCTTTAATTCTTTATTCATAGATTCTACTACTCCTTGACTT
TGGGGATTGTAGGGAATTTCCAGGTCTGAAGATCCTGCTGCTTGCTGTGCTTTTTTCTTACTTTTGTTTT
GCTCTTCCTCTATCTTGTCTAAAGCTTCCTTGGTGTCTTTTATCTCTATCCTTTGATGCACACAATAGAG
GGTTGCTACTGTATTATATAATGATCTAAGTTCTTCTGATCCTGTCTGAAGGGATGGTTGTAGCTGTCCC
AGTATTTGTCTACAGCCTTCTGATGTTTCTAACAGGCCAGTATTAACTGCGAATCGTTCTAGCTCCCTGC
TTGCCCATACTATATGTTTTAATTTATATTTTTTCTTTCCCCCTGGCCTTAACCGAATTTTTTCCCATCG
CGATCTAATTCTCCCCCGCTTAATACTGACGCTCTCGCACCCATCTCTCTCCTTCTAGCCTCCGCTAGTC
AAAATTTTTGGCGTACTCACCAGTCGCCGCCCCTCGCCTCTTGCCGTGCGCGCTTCAGCAAGCCGAGTCC
TGCGTCGAGAGAGCTCCTCTGGTTTCCCTTTCGCTTTCAAGTCCCTGTTCGGGCGCCACTGCTAGAGATT
TTCCACACTGACTAAAAGGGTCTGAGGGATCTCTAGTTACCAGAGTCACACAACAGACGGGCACACACTA
CTTGAAGCACTCAAGGCAAGCTTTATTGAGGCTTAAGCAGTGGGTTCCCTAGTTAGCCAGAGAGCTCCCA
GGCTCAGATCTGGTCTAACCAGAGAGACCCAGTACAGGCAAAAAGCAGCTGCTTATATGCAGGATCTGAG
GGCTCGCCACTCCCCAGTCCCGCCCAGGCCACGCCTCCCATGGTAATAGCGATGACTAATACGTAGATGT
ACTGCCAAGTAGGAAAGTCCCATAAGGTCATGTACTGGGCATAATGCCAGGCGGGCCATTTACCGTCATT
GACGTCAATAGGGGGCGTACTTGGCATATGATACACTTGATGTACTGCCAAGTGGGCAGTTTACCGTAAA
TACTCCACCCATTGACGTCAATGGAAAGTCCCTATTGGCGTTACTATGGGAACATACGTCATTATTGACG
TCAATGGGCGGGGGTCGTTGGGCGGTCAGCCAGGCGGGCCATTTACCGTAAGTTATGTAACGCGGAACTC
CATATATGGGCTATGAACTAATGACCCCGTAATTGATTACTATTAATAACTAGTCAATAATCAATGTCGA
CCCAGGTGGCACTTTTCGGGGAAATGTGCGCGGAACCCCTATTTGTTTATTTTTCTAAATACATTCAAAT
ATGTATCCGCTCATGAGACAATAACCCTGATAAATGCTTCAATAATATTGAAAAAGGAAGAGTATGAGTA
TTCAACATTTCCGTGTCGCCCTTATTCCCTTTTTTGCGGCATTTTGCCTTCCTGTTTTTGCTCACCCAGA
AACGCTGGTGAAAGTAAAAGATGCTGAAGATCAGTTGGGTGCACGAGTGGGTTACATCGAACTGGATCTC
AACAGCGGTAAGATCCTTGAGAGTTTTCGCCCCGAAGAACGTTTTCCAATGATGAGCACTTTTAAAGTTC
TGCTATGTGGCGCGGTATTATCCCGTATTGACGCCGGGCAAGAGCAACTCGGTCGCCGCATACACTATTC
TCAGAATGACTTGGTTGAGTACTCACCAGTCACAGAAAAGCATCTTACGGATGGCATGACAGTAAGAGAA
TTATGCAGTGCTGCCATAACCATGAGTGATAACACTGCGGCCAACTTACTTCTGACAACGATCGGAGGAC
CGAAGGAGCTAACCGCTTTTTTGCACAACATGGGGGATCATGTAACTCGCCTTGATCGTTGGGAACCGGA
GCTGAATGAAGCCATACCAAACGACGAGCGTGACACCACGATGCCTGTAGCAATGGCAACAACGTTGCGC
AAACTATTAACTGGCGAACTACTTACTCTAGCTTCCCGGCAACAATTAATAGACTGGATGGAGGCGGATA
AAGTTGCAGGACCACTTCTGCGCTCGGCCCTTCCGGCTGGCTGGTTTATTGCTGATAAATCTGGAGCCGG
TGAGCGTGGGTCTCGCGGTATCATTGCAGCACTGGGGCCAGATGGTAAGCCCTCCCGTATCGTAGTTATC
TACACGACGGGGAGTCAGGCAACTATGGATGAACGAAATAGACAGATCGCTGAGATAGGTGCCTCACTGA
TTAAGCATTGGTAACTGTCAGACCAAGTTTACTCATATATACTTTAGATTGATTTAAAACTTCATTTTTA
ATTTAAAAGGATCTAGGTGAAGATCCTTTTTGATAATCTCATGACCAAAATCCCTTAACGTGAGTTTTCG
TTCCACTGAGCGTCAGACCCCGTAGAAAAGATCAAAGGATCTTCTTGAGATCCTTTTTTTCTGCGCGTAA
TCTGCTGCTTGCAAACAAAAAAACCACCGCTACCAGCGGTGGTTTGTTTGCCGGATCAAGAGCTACCAAC
TCTTTTTCCGAAGGTAACTGGCTTCAGCAGAGCGCAGATACCAAATACTGTTCTTCTAGTGTAGCCGTAG
TTAGGCCACCACTTCAAGAACTCTGTAGCACCGCCTACATACCTCGCTCTGCTAATCCTGTTACCAGTGG
CTGCTGCCAGTGGCGATAAGTCGTGTCTTACCGGGTTGGACTCAAGACGATAGTTACCGGATAAGGCGCA
GCGGTCGGGCTGAACGGGGGGTTCGTGCACACAGCCCAGCTTGGAGCGAACGACCTACACCGAACTGAGA
TACCTACAGCGTGAGCTATGAGAAAGCGCCACGCTTCCCGAAGGGAGAAAGGCGGACAGGTATCCGGTAA
GCGGCAGGGTCGGAACAGGAGAGCGCACGAGGGAGCTTCCAGGGGGAAACGCCTGGTATCTTTATAGTCC
TGTCGGGTTTCGCCACCTCTGACTTGAGCGTCGATTTTTGTGATGCTCGTCAGGGGGGCGGAGCCTATGG
AAAAACGCCAGCAACGCGGCCTTTTTACGGTTCCTGGCCTTTTGCTGGCCTTTTGCTCACATGTTCTTTC
CTGCGTTATCCCCTGCTTCTGTGGATAACCGTATTACCGCCTTTGAGTGAGCTGATACCGCTCGCCGCAG
CCGAACGACCGAGCGCAGCGAGTCAGTGAGCGAGGAAGCGGAAGAGCGCCCAATACGCAAACCGCCTCTC
CCCGCGCGTTGGCCGATTCATTAATGCAGCGGATCCAGACATGATAAGATACATTGATGAGTTTGGACAA
ACCACAACTAGAATGCAGTGAAAAAAATGCTTTATTTGTGAAATTTGTGATGCTATTGCTTTATTTGTAA
CCATTATAAGCTGCAATAAACAAGTTAGCTTTTTGCAAAAGCCTAGGCCTCCAAAAAAGCCTCCTCACTA
CTTCTGGAATAGCTCAGAGGCCGAGGCGGCCTCGGCCTCTGCATAAATAAAAAAAATTAGTCAGCCATGG
GGCGGAGAATGGGCGGAACTGGGCGGAGTTAGGGGCGGGATGGGCGGAGTTAGGGGCGGGACTATGGTTG
CTGACTAATTGAGATGCGGATCCGCTGGCACGACAGGTTTCCCGACTGGAAAGCGGGCAGTGAGCGCAAC
GCAATTAATGTGAGTTAGCTCACTCATTAGGCACCCCAGGCTTTACACTTTATGCTTCCGGCTCGTATGT
TGTGTGGAATTGTGAGCGGATAACAATTTCACACAGGAAACAGCTATGACCATGATTACGCCAAGCTTGG
GCTGCAGGTCGAGGGATCTCCATAAGAGAAGAGGGACAGCTATGACTGGGAGTAGTCAGGAGAGGAGGAA
AAATCTGGCTAGTAAAACATGTAAGGAAAATTTTAGGGATGTTAAAGAAAAAAATAACACAAAACAAAAT
AT
Features (pLannotate 1.2.2; 29 found; start..end, strand, type, name):
    199..254     -  polyA_signal   β-globin poly(A) signal: rabbit β-globin polyadenylation signal (Gil and Proudfoot, 1987)
    340..475     -  LTR            3' LTR (ΔU3) (fragment): self-inactivating 3' long terminal repeat (LTR) from HIV-1
    477..545     -  CDS            nef (fragment): NEF_HV1Z2 - Experimental evidence at protein level: Swiss-Prot protein existence level 1. Extracellular Nef protein targets CD4(+) T-lymphocytes for apoptosis by interacting with CXCR4 surface receptors. From Human immunodeficiency virus type 1 group M subtype D (isolate Z2/CDC-Z34) (HIV-1).
    571..867     -  CDS            ZFAND3 (fragment): ZFAN3_HUMAN - Also known as TEX27. Experimental evidence at protein level: Swiss-Prot protein existence level 1. From Homo sapiens (Human).
    955..1671    -  CDS            mEGFP: mEGFP is a basic (constitutively fluorescent) green fluorescent protein published in 2002, derived from Aequorea victoria. It has moderate acid sensitivity.
   1685..1722    -  misc_feature   MCS (fragment): multiple cloning site
   1721..1737    -  promoter       tight TRE promoter (fragment): Tet-responsive promoter PTight, consisting of seven tet operator sequences followed by the minimal CMV promoter
   1753..1956    -  promoter       CMV promoter: human cytomegalovirus (CMV) immediate early promoter
   1957..2260    -  enhancer       CMV enhancer: human cytomegalovirus immediate early enhancer
   2328..2344    -  misc_feature   MCS (fragment): multiple cloning site
   2344..2369    -  CDS            Rev (fragment): human immunodeficiency virus 1 (HIV-1) Rev protein; rev; enhances nuclear export of unspliced and incompletely spliced viral mRNAs
   2746..2979    -  misc_feature   RRE: The Rev response element (RRE) of HIV-1 allows for Rev-dependent mRNA export from the nucleus to the cytoplasm.
   3113..3196    -  CDS            vif (fragment): VIF_HV1BR - Experimental evidence at protein level: Swiss-Prot protein existence level 1. Counteracts the innate antiviral activity of host APOBEC3F and APOBEC3G. Forms a complex with host APOBEC3F and APOBEC3G thus preventing the entry of these lethally hypermutating enzymes into progeny virions. Recruits an active E3 ubiquitin ligase complex composed of elongin BC, CUL5, and RBX2 to induce polyubiquitination of APOBEC3G and APOBEC3F. In turn, they are directed to the 26S proteasome for degradation. Vif interaction with APOBEC3G also blocks its cytidine deaminase activity in a proteasome-inde
   3339..3456    -  misc_feature   cPPT/CTS: central polypurine tract and central termination sequence of HIV-1
   3605..3964    -  CDS            HIV-1 gag (fragment): gag protein from human immunodeficiency virus 1; gag
   3948..4073    -  misc_feature   HIV-1 Ψ: packaging signal of human immunodeficiency virus type 1
   4120..4377    -  LTR            5' LTR (truncated): truncated 5' long terminal repeat (LTR) from HIV-1
   4379..4758    -  enhancer       CMV enhancer: human cytomegalovirus immediate early enhancer
   4789..4893    +  promoter       AmpR promoter: bla
   4894..5754    +  CDS            AmpR: β-lactamase; bla; confers resistance to ampicillin, carbenicillin, and related antibiotics
   5925..6513    +  rep_origin     ori: high-copy-number ColE1/pMB1/pBR322/pUC origin of replication
   6696..6750    +  CDS            lacI (fragment): lac repressor; lacI; The lac repressor binds to the lac operator to inhibit transcription in E. coli. This inhibition can be relieved by adding lactose or isopropyl-β-D-thiogalactopyranoside (IPTG).
   6752..6886    -  polyA_signal   SV40 poly(A) signal: SV40 polyadenylation signal
   6906..7041    -  rep_origin     SV40 ori: SV40 origin of replication
   7065..7087    -  promoter       SV40 promoter (fragment): SV40 enhancer and early promoter
   7094..7133    +  CDS            lacI (fragment): lac repressor; lacI; The lac repressor binds to the lac operator to inhibit transcription in E. coli. This inhibition can be relieved by adding lactose or isopropyl-β-D-thiogalactopyranoside (IPTG).
   7146..7167    +  protein_bind   CAP binding site: CAP binding activates transcription in the presence of cAMP. E. coli catabolite activator protein
   7182..7212    +  promoter       lac promoter: promoter for the E. coli lac operon
   7220..7236    +  protein_bind   lac operator: The lac repressor binds to the lac operator to inhibit transcription in E. coli. This inhibition can be relieved by adding lactose or isopropyl-β-D-thiogalactopyranoside (IPTG). lac repressor encoded by lacI
