[The description below was written by a language model from this plasmid's Addgene catalogue record and pLannotate feature annotations shown in this document.]
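Description:
CL20_mEGFP_FOidr_214 is a mammalian expression plasmid built on the CL20 backbone. The catalogue lists it only as a mammalian expression vector, but the feature table shows the architecture of an HIV-1-derived, self-inactivating lentiviral transfer vector. It is propagated in E. coli through a high-copy ColE1/pUC-type origin and selected with ampicillin via the β-lactamase gene. The recombination-limiting NEB Stable strain is recorded as the growth host, which is consistent with the repeated LTR sequences. Residual lac promoter/operator and lacI fragments and an SV40 origin with its poly(A) signal sit in the plasmid backbone.

The viral portion begins with a CMV enhancer fused to a truncated 5' LTR, which would drive genomic RNA production in packaging cells. It continues with the Ψ packaging signal, a partial gag segment, the cPPT/CTS, and the Rev response element for Rev-dependent nuclear export. It ends in a ΔU3 3' LTR fragment followed by a rabbit β-globin polyadenylation signal. Between these elements, an internal CMV enhancer/promoter drives an open reading frame encoding monomeric EGFP fused to the N terminus of FOidr_214. This insert is an unmutated intrinsically disordered region taken from the human fusion protein ZFAND3_DGKH, and the depositor comment suggests it spans residues 40 to 153. The annotation tool recognises only a ZFAND3-matching fragment in the insert, and the short stretch beyond it is unannotated. No mammalian selection marker or WPRE is annotated.

The stated purpose is expression of the fluorescently tagged IDR in mammalian cells. The associated study concerns protein condensate formation, so the mEGFP tag presumably lets the localisation and behaviour of the IDR be followed by microscopy.
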