Addgene plasmid #244766: CL20_mEGFP_FOidr_214
Purpose: Express mEGFP-tagged intrinsically disordered protein (IDR), FOidr_214, derived from human fusion protein ZFAND3_DGKH
Depositing lab: Richard Kriwacki. Depositing organization: St. Jude Children's Research Hospital. Publication: Proteome-wide computational analyses reveal links between protein condensate formation and RNA biology. Maiti S, Tripathi S, Baggett DW, Phillips AH, Park CG, Wang J, Wahiduzzaman, Freyaldenhoven WT, Kinger S, Pioso BJ, Bollinger JC, Somjee R, Lang B, Babu MM, Kriwacki RW. Sci Adv. 2025 Dec 5;11(49):eady1420. doi: 10.1126/sciadv.ady1420. Epub 2025 Dec 3. PubMed 41337585.
Backbone
  Vector backbone: CL20
  Vector type: Mammalian Expression
Growth in bacteria
  Bacterial resistance: Ampicillin, 100 μg/mL
  Growth temperature: 37°C
  Growth strain: NEB Stable
  Copy number: High Copy
Gene/Insert
  Gene/Insert name: FOidr_214
  Species: H. sapiens (human)
  Mutation: Unmutated
  Tag / fusion protein: monomeric EGFP (N terminal on insert)
  Cloning method: Restriction Enzyme; 5′ cloning site Unknown (unknown if destroyed)
Terms and licenses: Academic/Nonprofit Terms; Industry Terms: Not Available to Industry
Depositor comments: ZFAND3_DGKH_40_153
How to cite: CL20_mEGFP_FOidr_214 was a gift from Richard Kriwacki (Addgene plasmid # 244766 ; http://n2t.net/addgene:244766 ; RRID:Addgene_244766)
